Addgene plasmid #171305: pFTK033
Purpose: Part Plasmid Entry Vector (LVL0) from the Fungal Modular Cloning ToolKit.
Depositing lab: Arnold Driessen. Depositing organization: University of Groningen. Publication: Modular Synthetic Biology Toolkit for Filamentous Fungi. Mozsik L, Pohl C, Meyer V, Bovenberg RAL, Nygard Y, Driessen AJM. ACS Synth Biol. 2021 Nov 2. doi: 10.1021/acssynbio.1c00260. PubMed 34726388.
Backbone
  Vector backbone: pAGM1276
  Vector type: Bacterial Expression, Yeast Expression, Synthetic Biology
Growth in bacteria
  Bacterial resistance: Spectinomycin, 50 μg/mL
  Growth temperature: 37°C
  Growth strain: DH5alpha
  Copy number: High Copy
Gene/Insert
  Gene/Insert name: CPnirA AN0098 core promoter (for fusion)
  Species: Penicillium, Aspergillus, or other fungal sources
  Mutation: n/a
  Cloning method: Restriction Enzyme; 5′ cloning site Unknown (unknown if destroyed)
Terms and licenses: Academic/Nonprofit Terms; Industry Terms: Not Available to Industry
How to cite: pFTK033 was a gift from Arnold Driessen (Addgene plasmid # 171305 ; http://n2t.net/addgene:171305 ; RRID:Addgene_171305)
