[The description below was written by a language model from this plasmid's Addgene catalogue record and pLannotate feature annotations shown in this document.]
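Description:
pFTK033 is a level 0 (LVL0) part plasmid from the Fungal Modular Cloning ToolKit, a synthetic biology collection of standardised parts for assembling genetic constructs in filamentous fungi. It is built on the pAGM1276 backbone, a small entry vector of the modular cloning type, and the sequenced plasmid is only about 2.3 kb. It is propagated in E. coli from a high-copy ColE1/pUC-type origin and is selected with spectinomycin. Resistance comes from a complete aadA gene (streptomycin/spectinomycin adenylyltransferase), which lies downstream of an annotated bla (AmpR) promoter. The short integrase, gentamicin acetyltransferase and lacI fragments flagged by the automated annotation are only partial matches. They look like remnants carried along with the resistance cassette and backbone rather than functional genes.

The stored part is the core promoter of nirA (AN0098), recorded as "CPnirA" and described as being "for fusion". The species field lists Penicillium, Aspergillus or other fungal sources without being more specific. A core promoter is the minimal region that recruits the basal transcription machinery, and the "for fusion" label suggests it is meant to be joined to other elements, such as upstream regulatory sequences, to build hybrid or synthetic promoters, though the record does not spell this out. The feature table does not annotate the insert itself or the flanking cloning sites, so its exact position, length and assembly overhangs cannot be stated from this record. The plasmid carries no fungal marker or expression cassette. It serves as a sequence-verified donor from which the promoter part is taken for higher-level assemblies of transcription units.
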