Features (pLannotate 1.2.2; 6 found; start..end, strand, type, name):
    110..214     +  promoter       AmpR promoter: bla
    205..285     -  CDS            int (fragment): INT2_ECOLX - Protein inferred from homology: Swiss-Prot protein existence level 3. Putative integrase believed to be involved in the insertion of antibiotic resistance genes into plasmids and transposons. From Escherichia coli.
    373..429     +  CDS            GmR (fragment): gentamycin acetyltransferase; aacC1; confers resistance to gentamycin
    436..1224    +  CDS            aadA: S3AD_ECOLX - Experimental evidence at protein level: Swiss-Prot protein existence level 1. Mediates bacterial resistance to the antibiotics streptomycin and spectinomycin. From Escherichia coli.
   1398..1986    +  rep_origin     ori: high-copy-number ColE1/pMB1/pBR322/pUC origin of replication
   2169..2218    +  CDS            lacI (fragment): lac repressor; lacI; The lac repressor binds to the lac operator to inhibit transcription in E. coli. This inhibition can be relieved by adding lactose or isopropyl-β-D-thiogalactopyranoside (IPTG).
>Addgene plasmid #171305 | pFTK033 | addgene full sequence | sequence record 350160 | Addgene NGS Result
GTGGCTCTTCAGTGGACGAAAGGGCCTCGTGATACGCCTATTTTTATAGGTTAATGTCATGATAATAATG
GTTTCTTAGACGTCAGGTGGCACTTTTCGGGGAAATGTGCGCGGAACCCCTATTTGTTTATTTTTCTAAA
TACATTCAAATATGTATCCGCTCATGAGACAATAACCCTGATAAATGCTTCAATAATATTGAAAAAGGAA
GAGTATGCGCTCACGCAACTGGTCCAGAACCTTGACCGAACGCAGCGGTGGTAACGGCGCAGTGGCGGTT
TTCATGGCTTGTTATGACTGTTTTTTTTTGGGGTACAGTCTATGCCTCGGGCATCCAAGCAGCAAGCGCG
TTACGCCGTGGGTCGATGTTTGATGTTATGGAGCAGCAACGATGTTACGCAGCAGGGCAGTCGCCCTAAA
ACAAAGTTAAACATCATGAGGGAAGCGGTGATCGCCGAAGTATCGACTCAACTATCAGAGGTAGTTGGCG
TCATCGAGCGCCATCTCGAACCGACGTTGCTGGCCGTACATTTGTACGGCTCCGCAGTGGATGGCGGCCT
GAAGCCACACAGCGATATTGATTTGCTGGTTACGGTGACCGTAAGGCTTGATGAAACAACGCGGCGAGCT
TTGATCAACGACCTTTTGGAAACTTCGGCTTCCCCTGGAGAGAGCGAGATTCTCCGCGCTGTAGAAGTCA
CCATTGTTGTGCACGACGACATCATTCCGTGGCGTTATCCAGCTAAGCGCGAACTGCAATTTGGAGAATG
GCAGCGCAATGACATTCTTGCAGGTATCTTCGAGCCAGCCACGATCGACATTGATCTGGCTATCTTGCTG
ACAAAAGCAAGAGAACATAGCGTTGCCTTGGTAGGTCCAGCGGCGGAGGAACTCTTTGATCCGGTTCCTG
AACAGGATCTATTTGAGGCGCTAAATGAAACCTTAACGCTATGGAACTCGCCGCCCGACTGGGCTGGCGA
TGAGCGAAATGTAGTGCTTACGTTGTCCCGCATTTGGTACAGCGCAGTAACCGGCAAAATCGCGCCGAAG
GATGTCGCTGCCGACTGGGCAATGGAGCGCCTGCCGGCCCAGTATCAGCCCGTCATACTTGAAGCTAGAC
AGGCTTATCTTGGACAAGAAGAAGATCGCTTGGCCTCGCGCGCAGATCAGTTGGAAGAATTTGTCCATTA
CGTAAAAGGCGAGATCACCAAGGTAGTCGGCAAATAACTGTCAGACCAAGTTTACTCATATATACTTTAG
ATTGATTTAAAACTTCATTTTTAATTTAAAAGGATCTAGGTGAAGATCCTTTTTGATAATCTCATGACCA
AAATCCCTTAACGTGAGTTTTCGTTCCACTGAGCGTCAGACCCCGTAGAAAAGATCAAAGGATCTTCTTG
AGATCCTTTTTTTCTGCGCGTAATCTGCTGCTTGCAAACAAAAAAACCACCGCTACCAGCGGTGGTTTGT
TTGCCGGATCAAGAGCTACCAACTCTTTTTCCGAAGGTAACTGGCTTCAGCAGAGCGCAGATACCAAATA
CTGTTCTTCTAGTGTAGCCGTAGTTAGGCCACCACTTCAAGAACTCTGTAGCACCGCCTACATACCTCGC
TCTGCTAATCCTGTTACCAGTGGCTGCTGCCAGTGGCGATAAGTCGTGTCTTACCGGGTTGGACTCAAGA
CGATAGTTACCGGATAAGGCGCAGCGGTCGGGCTGAACGGGGGGTTCGTGCACACAGCCCAGCTTGGAGC
GAACGACCTACACCGAACTGAGATACCTACAGCGTGAGCTATGAGAAAGCGCCACGCTTCCCGAAGGGAG
AAAGGCGGACAGGTATCCGGTAAGCGGCAGGGTCGGAACAGGAGAGCGCACGAGGGAGCTTCCAGGGGGA
AACGCCTGGTATCTTTATAGTCCTGTCGGGTTTCGCCACCTCTGACTTGAGCGTCGATTTTTGTGATGCT
CGTCAGGGGGGCGGAGCCTATGGAAAAACGCCAGCAACGCGGCCTTTTTACGGTTCCTGGCCTTTTGCTG
GCCTTTTGCTCACATGTTCTTTCCTGCGTTATCCCCTGATTCTGTGGATAACCGTATTACCGCCTTTGAG
TGAGCTGATACCGCTCGCCGCAGCCGAACGACCGAGCGCAGCGAGTCAGTGAGCGAGGAAGCGGAAGAGC
GCCCAATACGCAAACCGCCTCTCCCCGCGCGTTGGCCGATTCATTAATCACTCTGTGGTCTCACCATCAG
GGAAACACGCCGAGCGTCCTCCTCCGATAAGCATGCGCTGTCTTGGTCTGTCGCTGTCACCGAACATATC
TGTCTGGGCTTGATTTACCAATGTGAGACCACGAA
